Addgene plasmid #23825: pDONR223-DYRK4
Depositing lab: William Hahn & David Root. Depositing organization: Dana-Farber Cancer Institute. Publication: COT drives resistance to RAF inhibition through MAP kinase pathway reactivation. Johannessen CM, Boehm JS, Kim SY, Thomas SR, Wardwell L, Johnson LA, Emery CM, Stransky N, Cogdill AP, Barretina J, Caponigro G, Hieronymus H, Murray RR, Salehi-Ashtiani K, Hill DE, Vidal M, Zhao JJ, Yang X, Alkan O, Kim S, Harris JL, Wilson CJ, Myer VE, Finan PM, Root DE, Roberts TM, Golub T, Flaherty KT, Dummer R, Weber BL, Sellers WR, Schlegel R, Wargo JA, Hahn WC, Garraway LA. Nature. 2010 Dec 16;468(7326):968-72. doi: 10.1038/nature09627 PubMed 21107320.
Backbone
  Vector backbone: pDONR223
  Backbone manufacturer: Invitrogen
  Backbone size w/o insert (bp): 5005
  Vector type: Gateway Donor vector
Growth in bacteria
  Bacterial resistance: Spectinomycin, 50 μg/mL
  Growth temperature: 37°C
  Growth strain: DH5alpha
  Copy number: High Copy
Gene/Insert
  Gene/Insert name: DYRK4 (alt name: dual-specificity tyrosine-(Y)-phosphorylation regulated kinase 4)
  Species: H. sapiens (human)
  Insert size (bp): 1563
  Entrez Gene: DYRK4
  Cloning method: Gateway Cloning
  Sequencing primers: 5′ M13pUC-fwd; 3′ M13rev
Terms and licenses: Academic/Nonprofit Terms; Industry Terms: Not Available to Industry
Depositor comments: The ORF has no Stop codon. This design enables easy recombination into a destination vector to add an epitope tag of choice and Stop codon to the ORF. Do NOT use this plasmid directly for transfections. A set of 4 custom lentiviral vectors is available ( pLX301 (http://www.addgene.org/25895/) , pLX302 (http://www.addgene.org/25896/) , pLX303 (http://www.addgene.org/25897/) , pLX304 (http://www.addgene.org/25890/) ) to be used to express these ORFs in mammalian cells. These plasmids are not included in the kit and must be ordered separately.
How to cite: pDONR223-DYRK4 was a gift from William Hahn & David Root (Addgene plasmid # 23825 ; http://n2t.net/addgene:23825 ; RRID:Addgene_23825)
