[The description below was written by a language model from this plasmid's Addgene catalogue record.]
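Description:
pDONR223-DYRK4 is a Gateway entry-type clone built on the Invitrogen pDONR223 donor backbone (about 5 kb without insert) and carrying the human DYRK4 open reading frame, which encodes dual-specificity tyrosine-(Y)-phosphorylation regulated kinase 4. The insert is recorded as 1,563 bp and was introduced by Gateway recombination. The plasmid is maintained in E. coli as a high-copy construct under spectinomycin selection. No feature table accompanies the record, so the origin of replication, the exact recombination sites flanking the ORF and any other backbone elements are not itemised. M13 forward and reverse priming sites are listed for sequencing across the insert.

The main design feature is that the DYRK4 ORF lacks a stop codon. This "open" configuration allows the coding sequence to be moved by recombination into a destination vector that supplies a C-terminal epitope tag of choice and the terminating codon, so the kinase can be expressed as a tagged fusion. The donor backbone is a shuttle for the ORF, and the record lists no promoter for expression in mammalian cells. The depositors state explicitly that it should not be transfected directly. They point to a companion set of four lentiviral destination vectors (pLX301 to pLX304), obtained separately, for expressing the ORF in mammalian cells. The clone belongs to a kit of such ORF plasmids and is associated with a study of resistance to RAF inhibition through reactivation of the MAP kinase pathway. It is typically used as a source clone for gain-of-function expression experiments with DYRK4.
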