>Addgene plasmid #23825 | pDONR223-DYRK4 | depositor partial sequence | sequence record 11084 | Author sequence
ATGCCGGCCTCAGAGCTCAAGGCTTCAGAAATACCTTTCCACCCTAGCATTAAAACCCAGGATCCCAAGG
CAGAGGAGAAGTCACCAAAGAAGCAAAAGGTGACTCTGACAGCGGCAGAGGCCCTAAAGCTTTTTAAGAA
CCAGCTGTCTCCATATGAACAAAGTGAAATCCTGGGCTACGCGGAGCTGTGGTTCCTGGGTCTTGAAGCC
AAGAAGCTCGACACGGCTCCTGAGAAATTTAGCAAGACGAGTTTTGATGATGAGCATGGCTTCTATCTGA
AGGTTCTGCATGATCACATTGCCTACCGCTATGAAGTTCTGGAGACAATCGGGAAGGGGTCCTTTGGACA
GGTGGCCAAGTGCTTGGATCACAAAAACAATGAGCTGGTGGCCCTGAAAATCATCAGGAACAAGAAGAGG
TTTCACCAGCAGGCCCTGATGGAGCTGAAGATCCTGGAAGCTCTCAGAAAGAAGGACAAAGACAACACCT
ACAATGTGGTGCATATGAAGGACTTTTTCTACTTTCGCAATCACTTCTGCATCACCTTTGAGCTCCTGGG
AATCAACTTGTATGAGTTGATGAAGAATAACAACTTTCAAGGCTTCAGTCTGTCCATAGTTCGGCGCTTC
ACTCTCTCTGTTTTGAAGTGCTTGCAGATGCTTTCGGTAGAGAAAATCATTCACTGTGATCTCAAGCCCG
AAAATATAGTGCTATACCAAAAGGGCCAAGCCTCTGTTAAAGTCATTGACTTTGGATCAAGCTGTTATGA
ACACCAGAAAGTATACACGTACATCCAAAGCCGGTTCTACCGATCCCCAGAAGTGATCCTGGGCCACCCC
TACGACGTGGCCATTGACATGTGGAGCCTGGGCTGCATCACGGCGGAGTTGTACACGGGCTACCCCCTGT
TCCCCGGGGAGAATGAGGTGGAGCAGCTGGCCTGCATCATGGAGGTGCTGGGTCTGCCGCCAGCCGGCTT
CATTCAGACAGCCTCCAGGAGACAGACATTCTTTGATTCCAAAGGTTTTCCTAAAAATATAACCAACAAC
AGGGGGAAAAAAAGATACCCAGATTCCAAGGACCTCACGATGGTGCTGAAAACCTATGACACCAGCTTCC
TGGACTTTCTCAGAAGGTGTTTGGTATGGGAACCTTCTCTTCGCATGACCCCGGACCAGGCCCTCAAGCA
TGCTTGGATTCATCAGTCTCGGAACCTCAAGCCACAGCCCAGGCCCCAGACCCTGAGGAAATCCAATTCC
TTTTTCCCCTCTGAGACAAGGAAGGACAAGGTTCAAGGCTGTCATCACTCGAGCAGAAAAGCAGATGAGA
TCACCAAAGAGACTACAGAGAAAACAAAAGATAGCCCCACGAAGCATGTTCAGCATTCAGGTGATCAGCA
GGACTGTCTCCAGCACGGAGCTGACACTGTTCAGCTGCCTCAACTGGTAGACGCTCCCAAGAAGTCAGAG
GCAGCTGTCGGGGCGGAGGTGTCCATGACCTCCCCAGGACAGAGCAAAAACTTCTCCCTCAAGAACACAA
ACGTTTTACCCCCTATTGTATGA
