>Addgene plasmid #23825 | pDONR223-DYRK4 | addgene partial sequence | sequence record 29697 | 23825 with M13pUC-fwd
AGCTCGGGCCCAATAATGATTTTATTTTGACTGATAGTGACCTGTTCGTTGCAACAAATTGATGAGCAAT
GCTTTTTTATAATGCCAACTTTGTACAAAAAAGTTGGCATGCCGGCCTCAGAGCTCAAGGCTTCAGAAAT
ACCTTTCCACCCTAGCATTAAAACCCAGGATCCCAAGGCAGAGGAGAAGTCACCAAAGAAGCAAAAGGTG
ACTCTGACAGCGGCAGAGGCCCTAAAGCTTTTTAAGAACCAGCTGTCTCCATATGAACAAAGTGAAATCC
TGGGCTACGCGGAGCTGTGGTTCCTGGGTCTTGAAGCCAAGAAGCTCGACACGGCTCCTGAGAAATTTAG
CAAGACGAGTTTTGATGATGAGCATGGCTTCTATCTGAAGGTTCTGCATGATCACATTGCCTACCGCTAT
GAAGTTCTGGAGACAATCGGGAAGGGGTCCTTTGGACAGGTGGCCAAGTGCTTGGATCACAAAAACAATG
AGCTGGTGGCCCTGAAAATCATCAGGAACAAGAAGAGGTTTCACCAGCAGGCCCTGATGGAGCTGAAGAT
CCTGGAAGCTCTCAGAAAGAAGGACAAAGACAACACCTACAATGTGGTGCATATGAAGGACTTTTTCTAC
TTTCGCAATCACTTCTGCATCACCTTTGAGCTCCTGGGAATCAACTTGTATGAGTTGATGAAGAATAACA
ACTTTCAAGGCTTCAGTCTGTCCATAGTTCGGCGCTTCACTCTCTCTGTTTTGAAGTGCTTGCAGATGCT
TTCGGTAGAGAAAATCATTCACTGTGATCTCAAGCCCGAAAATATAGTGCTATACCAAAAGGGCCAAGCC
TCT
